>Addgene plasmid #78032 | TRIO gRNA (BRDN0001148044) | addgene full sequence | sequence record 188866 | Addgene Assembled Sequence
CCCGGGTGCAAAGATGGATAAAGTTTTAAACAGAGAGGAATCTTTGCAGCTAATGGACCTTCTAGGTCTT
GAAAGGAGTGGGAATTGGCTCCGGTGCCCGTCAGTGGGCAGAGCGCACATCGCCCACAGTCCCCGAGAAG
TTGGGGGGAGGGGTCGGCAATTGATCCGGTGCCTAGAGAAGGTGGCGCGGGGTAAACTGGGAAAGTGATG
TCGTGTACTGGCTCCGCCTTTTTCCCGAGGGTGGGGGAGAACCGTATATAAGTGCAGTAGTCGCCGTGAA
CGTTCTTTTTCGCAACGGGTTTGCCGCCAGAACACAGGTAAGTGCCGTGTGTGGTTCCCGCGGGCCTGGC
CTCTTTACGGGTTATGGCCCTTGCGTGCCTTGAATTACTTCCACCTGGCTGCAGTACGTGATTCTTGATC
CCGAGCTTCGGGTTGGAAGTGGGTGGGAGAGTTCGAGGCCTTGCGCTTAAGGAGCCCCTTCGCCTCGTGC
TTGAGTTGAGGCCTGGCCTGGGCGCTGGGGCCGCCGCGTGCGAATCTGGTGGCACCTTCGCGCCTGTCTC
GCTGCTTTCGATAAGTCTCTAGCCATTTAAAATTTTTGATGACCTGCTGCGACGCTTTTTTTCTGGCAAG
ATAGTCTTGTAAATGCGGGCCAAGATCTGCACACTGGTATTTCGGTTTTTGGGGCCGCGGGCGGCGACGG
GGCCCGTGCGTCCCAGCGCACATGTTCGGCGAGGCGGGGCCTGCGAGCGCGGCCACCGAGAATCGGACGG
GGGTAGTCTCAAGCTGGCCGGCCTGCTCTGGTGCCTGGCCTCGCGCCGCCGTGTATCGCCCCGCCCTGGG
CGGCAAGGCTGGCCCGGTCGGCACCAGTTGCGTGAGCGGAAAGATGGCCGCTTCCCGGCCCTGCTGCAGG
GAGCTCAAAATGGAGGACGCGGCGCTCGGGAGAGCGGGCGGGTGAGTCACCCACACAAAGGAAAAGGGCC
TTTCCGTCCTCAGCCGTCGCTTCATGTGACTCCACGGAGTACCGGGCGCCGTCCAGGCACCTCGATTAGT
TCTCGAGCTTTTGGAGTACGTCGTCTTTAGGTTGGGGGGAGGGGTTTTATGCGATGGAGTTTCCCCACAC
TGAGTGGGTGGAGACTGAAGTTAGGCCAGCTTGGCACTTGATGTAATTCTCCTTGGAATTTGCCCTTTTT
GAGTTTGGATCTTGGTTCATTCTCAAGCCTCAGACAGTGGTTCAAAGTTTTTTTCTTCCATTTCAGGTGT
CGTGACGTACGGCCACCATGACCGAGTACAAGCCCACGGTGCGCCTCGCCACCCGCGACGACGTCCCCAG
GGCCGTACGCACCCTCGCCGCCGCGTTCGCCGACTACCCCGCCACGCGCCACACCGTCGATCCGGACCGC
CACATCGAGCGGGTCACCGAGCTGCAAGAACTCTTCCTCACGCGCGTCGGGCTCGACATCGGCAAGGTGT
GGGTCGCGGACGACGGCGCCGCCGTGGCGGTCTGGACCACGCCGGAGAGCGTCGAAGCGGGGGCGGTGTT
CGCCGAGATCGGCCCGCGCATGGCCGAGTTGAGCGGTTCCCGGCTGGCCGCGCAGCAACAGATGGAAGGC
CTCCTGGCGCCGCACCGGCCCAAGGAGCCCGCGTGGTTCCTGGCCACCGTCGGAGTCTCGCCCGACCACC
AGGGCAAGGGTCTGGGCAGCGCCGTCGTGCTCCCCGGAGTGGAGGCGGCCGAGCGCGCCGGGGTGCCCGC
CTTCCTGGAGACCTCCGCGCCCCGCAACCTCCCCTTCTACGAGCGGCTCGGCTTCACCGTCACCGCCGAC
GTCGAGGTGCCCGAAGGACCGCGCACCTGGTGCATGACCCGCAAGCCCGGTGCCTGAACGCGTTAAGTCG
ACAATCAACCTCTGGATTACAAAATTTGTGAAAGATTGACTGGTATTCTTAACTATGTTGCTCCTTTTAC
GCTATGTGGATACGCTGCTTTAATGCCTTTGTATCATGCTATTGCTTCCCGTATGGCTTTCATTTTCTCC
TCCTTGTATAAATCCTGGTTGCTGTCTCTTTATGAGGAGTTGTGGCCCGTTGTCAGGCAACGTGGCGTGG
TGTGCACTGTGTTTGCTGACGCAACCCCCACTGGTTGGGGCATTGCCACCACCTGTCAGCTCCTTTCCGG
GACTTTCGCTTTCCCCCTCCCTATTGCCACGGCGGAACTCATCGCCGCCTGCCTTGCCCGCTGCTGGACA
GGGGCTCGGCTGTTGGGCACTGACAATTCCGTGGTGTTGTCGGGGAAATCATCGTCCTTTCCTTGGCTGC
TCGCCTGTGTTGCCACCTGGATTCTGCGCGGGACGTCCTTCTGCTACGTCCCTTCGGCCCTCAATCCAGC
GGACCTTCCTTCCCGCGGCCTGCTGCCGGCTCTGCGGCCTCTTCCGCGTCTTCGCCTTCGCCCTCAGACG
AGTCGGATCTCCCTTTGGGCCGCCTCCCCGCGTCGACTTTAAGACCAATGACTTACAAGGCAGCTGTAGA
TCTTAGCCACTTTTTAAAAGAAAAGGGGGGACTGGAAGGGCTAATTCACTCCCAACGAAGACAAGATCTG
CTTTTTGCTTGTACTGGGTCTCTCTGGTTAGACCAGATCTGAGCCTGGGAGCTCTCTGGCTAACTAGGGA
ACCCACTGCTTAAGCCTCAATAAAGCTTGCCTTGAGTGCTTCAAGTAGTGTGTGCCCGTCTGTTGTGTGA
CTCTGGTAACTAGAGATCCCTCAGACCCTTTTAGTCAGTGTGGAAAATCTCTAGCAGTACGTATAGTAGT
TCATGTCATCTTATTATTCAGTATTTATAACTTGCAAAGAAATGAATATCAGAGAGTGAGAGGAACTTGT
TTATTGCAGCTTATAATGGTTACAAATAAAGCAATAGCATCACAAATTTCACAAATAAAGCATTTTTTTC
ACTGCATTCTAGTTGTGGTTTGTCCAAACTCATCAATGTATCTTATCATGTCTGGCTCTAGCTATCCCGC
CCCTAACTCCGCCCATCCCGCCCCTAACTCCGCCCAGTTCCGCCCATTCTCCGCCCCATGGCTGACTAAT
TTTTTTTATTTATGCAGAGGCCGAGGCCGCCTCGGCCTCTGAGCTATTCCAGAAGTAGTGAGGAGGCTTT
TTTGGAGGCCTAGGGACGTACCCAATTCGCCCTATAGTGAGTCGTATTACGCGCGCTCACTGGCCGTCGT
TTTACAACGTCGTGACTGGGAAAACCCTGGCGTTACCCAACTTAATCGCCTTGCAGCACATCCCCCTTTC
GCCAGCTGGCGTAATAGCGAAGAGGCCCGCACCGATCGCCCTTCCCAACAGTTGCGCAGCCTGAATGGCG
AATGGG
[124 nt withheld, positions 3367-3490]
C
[91 nt withheld, positions 3492-3582]
A
[49 nt withheld, positions 3584-3632]
CCTTTGACGTTGGAGTCCACGTTCTTT
[37 nt withheld, positions 3660-3696]
ACCCTATCTCGGTCTATTCTTTTGATTTATAAGGGATTTTGCCGATTTCGGCCTATTGGTTAAAAAATGA
GCTGATTTAACAAAAATTTAACGCGAATTTTAACAAAATATTAACGCTTACAATTTAGGTGGCACTTTTC
GGGGAAATGTGCGCGGAACCCCTATTTGTTTATTTTTCTAAATACATTCAAATATGTATCCGCTCATGAG
ACAATAACCCTGATAAATGCTTCAATAATATTGAAAAAGGAAGAGTATGAGTATTCAACATTTCCGTGTC
GCCCTTATTCCCTTTTTTGCGGCATTTTGCCTTCCTGTTTTTGCTCACCCAGAAACGCTGGTGAAAGTAA
AAGATGCTGAAGATCAGTTGGGTGCACGAGTGGGTTACATCGAACTGGATCTCAACAGCGGTAAGATCCT
TGAGAGTTTTCGCCCCGAAGAACGTTTTCCAATGATGAGCACTTTTAAAGTTCTGCTATGTGGCGCGGTA
TTATCCCGTATTGACGCCGGGCAAGAGCAACTCGGTCGCCGCATACACTATTCTCAGAATGACTTGGTTG
AGTACTCACCAGTCACAGAAAAGCATCTTACGGATGGCATGACAGTAAGAGAATTATGCAGTGCTGCCAT
AACCATGAGTGATAACACTGCGGCCAACTTACTTCTGACAACGATCGGAGGACCGAAGGAGCTAACCGCT
TTTTTGCACAACATGGGGGATCATGTAACTCGCCTTGATCGTTGGGAACCGGAGCTGAATGAAGCCATAC
CAAACGACGAGCGTGACACCACGATGCCTGTAGCAATGGCAACAACGTTGCGCAAACTATTAACTGGCGA
ACTACTTACTCTAGCTTCCCGGCAACAATTAATAGACTGGATGGAGGCGGATAAAGTTGCAGGACCACTT
CTGCGCTCGGCCCTTCCGGCTGGCTGGTTTATTGCTGATAAATCTGGAGCCGGTGAGCGTGGGTCTCGCG
GTATCATTGCAGCACTGGGGCCAGATGGTAAGCCCTCCCGTATCGTAGTTATCTACACGACGGGGAGTCA
GGCAACTATGGATGAACGAAATAGACAGATCGCTGAGATAGGTGCCTCACTGATTAAGCATTGGTAACTG
TCAGACCAAGTTTACTCATATATACTTTAGATTGATTTAAAACTTCATTTTTAATTTAAAAGGATCTAGG
TGAAGATCCTTTTTGATAATCTCATGACCAAAATCCCTTAACGTGAGTTTTCGTTCCACTGAGCGTCAGA
CCCCGTAGAAAAGATCAAAGGATCTTCTTGAGATCCTTTTTTTCTGCGCGTAATCTGCTGCTTGCAAACA
AAAAAACCACCGCTACCAGCGGTGGTTTGTTTGCCGGATCAAGAGCTACCAACTCTTTTTCCGAAGGTAA
CTGGCTTCAGCAGAGCGCAGATACCAAATACTGTTCTTCTAGTGTAGCCGTAGTTAGGCCACCACTTCAA
GAACTCTGTAGCACCGCCTACATACCTCGCTCTGCTAATCCTGTTACCAGTGGCTGCTGCCAGTGGCGAT
AAGTCGTGTCTTACCGGGTTGGACTCAAGACGATAGTTACCGGATAAGGCGCAGCGGTCGGGCTGAACGG
GGGGTTCGTGCACACAGCCCAGCTTGGAGCGAACGACCTACACCGAACTGAGATACCTACAGCGTGAGCT
ATGAGAAAGCGCCACGCTTCCCGAAGGGAGAAAGGCGGACAGGTATCCGGTAAGCGGCAGGGTCGGAACA
GGAGAGCGCACGAGGGAGCTTCCAGGGGGAAACGCCTGGTATCTTTATAGTCCTGTCGGGTTTCGCCACC
TCTGACTTGAGCGTCGATTTTTGTGATGCTCGTCAGGGGGGCGGAGCCTATGGAAAAACGCCAGCAACGC
GGCCTTTTTACGGTTCCTGGCCTTTTGCTGGCCTTTTGCTCACATGTTCTTTCCTGCGTTATCCCCTGAT
TCTGTGGATAACCGTATTACCGCCTTTGAGTGAGCTGATACCGCTCGCCGCAGCCGAACGACCGAGCGCA
GCGAGTCAGTGAGCGAGGAAGCGGAAGAGCGCCCAATACGCAAACCGCCTCTCCCCGCGCGTTGGCCGAT
TCATTAATGCAGCTGGCACGACAGGTTTCCCGACTGGAAAGCGGGCAGTGAGCGCAACGCAATTAATGTG
AGTTAGCTCACTCATTAGGCACCCCAGGCTTTACACTTTATGCTTCCGGCTCGTATGTTGTGTGGAATTG
TGAGCGGATAACAATTTCACACAGGAAACAGCTATGACCATGATTACGCCAAGCGCGCAATTAACCCTCA
CTAAAGGGAACAAAAGCTGGAGCTGCAAGCTTAATGTAGTCTTATGCAATACTCTTGTAGTCTTGCAACA
TGGTAACGATGAGTTAGCAACATGCCTTACAAGGAGAGAAAAAGCACCGTGCATGCCGATTGGTGGAAGT
AAGGTGGTACGATCGTGCCTTATTAGGAAGGCAACAGACGGGTCTGACATGGATTGGACGAACCACTGAA
TTGCCGCATTGCAGAGATATTGTATTTAAGTGCCTAGCTCGATACATAAACGGGTCTCTCTGGTTAGACC
AGATCTGAGCCTGGGAGCTCTCTGGCTAACTAGGGAACCCACTGCTTAAGCCTCAATAAAGCTTGCCTTG
AGTGCTTCAAGTAGTGTGTGCCCGTCTGTTGTGTGACTCTGGTAACTAGAGATCCCTCAGACCCTTTTAG
TCAGTGTGGAAAATCTCTAGCAGTGGCGCCCGAACAGGGACTTGAAAGCGAAAGGGAAACCAGAGGAGCT
CTCTCGACGCAGGACTCGGCTTGCTGAAGCGCGCACGGCAAGAGGCGAGGGGCGGCGACTGGTGAGTACG
CCAAAAATTTTGACTAGCGGAGGCTAGAAGGAGAGAGATGGGTGCGAGAGCGTCAGTATTAAGCGGGGGA
GAATTAGATCGCGATGGGAAAAAATTCGGTTAAGGCCAGGGGGAAAGAAAAAATATAAATTAAAACATAT
AGTATGGGCAAGCAGGGAGCTAGAACGATTCGCAGTTAATCCTGGCCTGTTAGAAACATCAGAAGGCTGT
AGACAAATACTGGGACAGCTACAACCATCCCTTCAGACAGGATCAGAAGAACTTAGATCATTATATAATA
CAGTAGCAACCCTCTATTGTGTGCATCAAAGGATAGAGATAAAAGACACCAAGGAAGCTTTAGACAAGAT
AGAGGAAGAGCAAAACAAAAGTAAGACCACCGCACAGCAAGCGGCCGCTGATCTTCAGACCTGGAGGAGG
AGATATGAGGGACAATTGGAGAAGTGAATTATATAAATATAAAGTAGTAAAAATTGAACCATTAGGAGTA
GCACCCACCAAGGCAAAGAGAAGAGTGGTGCAGAGAGAAAAAAGAGCAGTGGGAATAGGAGCTTTGTTCC
TTGGGTTCTTGGGAGCAGCAGGAAGCACTATGGGCGCAGCGTCAATGACGCTGACGGTACAGGCCAGACA
ATTATTGTCTGGTATAGTGCAGCAGCAGAACAATTTGCTGAGGGCTATTGAGGCGCAACAGCATCTGTTG
CAACTCACAGTCTGGGGCATCAAGCAGCTCCAGGCAAGAATCCTGGCTGTGGAAAGATACCTAAAGGATC
AACAGCTCCTGGGGATTTGGGGTTGCTCTGGAAAACTCATTTGCACCACTGCTGTGCCTTGGAATGCTAG
TTGGAGTAATAAATCTCTGGAACAGATTTGGAATCACACGACCTGGATGGAGTGGGACAGAGAAATTAAC
AATTACACAAGCTTAATACACTCCTTAATTGAAGAATCGCAAAACCAGCAAGAAAAGAATGAACAAGAAT
TATTGGAATTAGATAAATGGGCAAGTTTGTGGAATTGGTTTAACATAACAAATTGGCTGTGGTATATAAA
ATTATTCATAATGATAGTAGGAGGCTTGGTAGGTTTAAGAATAGTTTTTGCTGTACTTTCTATAGTGAAT
AGAGTTAGGCAGGGATATTCACCATTATCGTTTCAGACCCACCTCCCAACCCCGAGGGGACCCAGAGAGG
GCCTATTTCCCATGATTCCTTCATATTTGCATATACGATACAAGGCTGTTAGAGAGATAATTAGAATTAA
TTTGACTGTAAACACAAAGATATTAGTACAAAATACGTGACGTAGAAAGTAATAATTTCTTGGGTAGTTT
GCAGTTTTAAAATTATGTTTTAAAATGGACTATCATATGCTTACCGTAACTTGAAAGTATTTCGATTTCT
TGGCTTTATATATCTTGTGGAAAGGACGAAACACCGATGGTGTAAAGCTTGCGGTGGTTTTAGAGCTAGA
AATAGCAAGTTAAAATAAGGCTAGTCCGTTATCAACTTGAAAAAGTGGCACCGAGTCGGTGCTTTTTTAA
GCTTGGCGTAACTAGATCTTGAGACAAATGGCAGTATTCATCCACAATTTTAAAAGAAAAGGGGGGATTG
GGGGGTACAGTGCAGGGGAAAGAATAGTAGACATAATAGCAACAGACATACAAACTAAAGAATTACAAAA
ACAAATTACAAAAATTCAAAATTTTCGGGTTTATTACAGGGACAGCAGAGATCCACTTTGGCGCCGGCTC
GAGGGGG
Features (pLannotate 1.2.2; 29 found; start..end, strand, type, name):
     14..80      +  CDS            small t antigen (fragment): SV40 (simian virus 40) small t antigen
    106..317     +  promoter       EF-1α core promoter: core promoter for human elongation factor EF-1α
    318..1256    +  intron         EF-1α intron A: intron upstream of the start codon of human EF-1α
   1278..1877    +  CDS            PuroR (fragment): puromycin N-acetyltransferase; pac from Streptomyces; confers resistance to puromycin
   1893..2481    +  misc_feature   WPRE: woodchuck hepatitis virus posttranscriptional regulatory element
   2532..2551    +  misc_feature   cPPT/CTS (fragment): central polypurine tract and central termination sequence of HIV-1
   2553..2786    +  LTR            3' LTR (ΔU3): self-inactivating 3' long terminal repeat (LTR) from HIV-1
   2864..2985    +  polyA_signal   SV40 poly(A) signal: SV40 polyadenylation signal
   3025..3160    +  rep_origin     SV40 ori: SV40 origin of replication
   3181..3199    -  promoter       T7 promoter: promoter for bacteriophage T7 RNA polymerase
   3207..3362    +  CDS            lacZα (fragment): LacZα fragment of β-galactosidase; lacZ fragment
   3367..3795    +  rep_origin     f1 ori (sequence partly withheld): f1 bacteriophage origin of replication; arrow indicates direction of (+) strand synthesis
   3848..3952    +  promoter       AmpR promoter: bla
   3953..4813    +  CDS            AmpR: β-lactamase; bla; confers resistance to ampicillin, carbenicillin, and related antibiotics
   4984..5572    +  rep_origin     ori: high-copy-number ColE1/pMB1/pBR322/pUC origin of replication
   5755..5847    +  CDS            lacI (fragment): lac repressor; lacI; The lac repressor binds to the lac operator to inhibit transcription in E. coli. This inhibition can be relieved by adding lactose or isopropyl-β-D-thiogalactopyranoside (IPTG).
   5860..5881    +  protein_bind   CAP binding site: CAP binding activates transcription in the presence of cAMP. E. coli catabolite activator protein
   5896..5926    +  promoter       lac promoter: promoter for the E. coli lac operon
   5934..5950    +  protein_bind   lac operator: The lac repressor binds to the lac operator to inhibit transcription in E. coli. This inhibition can be relieved by adding lactose or isopropyl-β-D-thiogalactopyranoside (IPTG). lac repressor encoded by lacI
   5995..6013    +  promoter       T3 promoter: promoter for bacteriophage T3 RNA polymerase
   6041..6267    +  promoter       RSV promoter: Rous sarcoma virus enhancer/promoter
   6268..6448    +  LTR            5' LTR (truncated): truncated 5' long terminal repeat (LTR) from HIV-1
   6495..6620    +  misc_feature   HIV-1 Ψ: packaging signal of human immunodeficiency virus type 1
   6604..6967    +  CDS            HIV-1 gag (fragment): gag protein from human immunodeficiency virus 1; gag
   7113..7346    +  misc_feature   RRE: The Rev response element (RRE) of HIV-1 allows for Rev-dependent mRNA export from the nucleus to the cytoplasm.
   7723..7749    +  CDS            Rev (fragment): human immunodeficiency virus 1 (HIV-1) Rev protein; rev; enhances nuclear export of unspliced and incompletely spliced viral mRNAs
   7753..7993    +  promoter       U6 promoter: RNA polymerase III promoter for human U6 snRNA
   8023..8098    +  misc_RNA       gRNA scaffold: guide RNA scaffold for the Streptococcus pyogenes CRISPR/Cas9 system
   8154..8271    +  misc_feature   cPPT/CTS: central polypurine tract and central termination sequence of HIV-1
