[The description below was written by a language model from this plasmid's Addgene catalogue record and pLannotate feature annotations shown in this document.]
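Description:
TRIO gRNA (BRDN0001148044) is a third-generation lentiviral CRISPR guide plasmid built on the lentiGuide-Puro backbone, carrying a single guide RNA directed against human TRIO (also known as ARHGEF23). It is propagated in E. coli as a high-copy plasmid through a ColE1/pUC-type origin with ampicillin selection from the β-lactamase gene. An f1 origin, an SV40 origin and remnants of lac and phage promoter elements are also present in the backbone.

The lentiviral transfer cassette begins with an RSV enhancer/promoter fused to a truncated HIV-1 5' LTR, which makes genomic RNA production independent of Tat. This is followed by the Ψ packaging signal with a partial gag sequence and the Rev response element for Rev-dependent nuclear export. Inside the proviral region, a human U6 RNA polymerase III promoter drives the TRIO-targeting spacer joined to the Streptococcus pyogenes Cas9 guide scaffold. A cPPT/CTS element lies downstream and aids nuclear import of the viral genome. A separate EF-1α promoter with its intron A expresses puromycin N-acetyltransferase, so transduced mammalian cells can be selected with puromycin. WPRE boosts transcript expression, and a ΔU3 self-inactivating 3' LTR followed by an SV40 polyadenylation signal closes the cassette.

The plasmid does not encode Cas9, so it is meant to be used with a separate Cas9 lentivector or in cells that already express Cas9, in order to disrupt TRIO. It belongs to a human kinome guide collection associated with work on optimised sgRNA design. The depositors note that the guide was designed against a GenBank reference sequence that has since been withdrawn.
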