Addgene plasmid #78032: TRIO gRNA (BRDN0001148044)
Purpose: 3rd generation lentiviral gRNA plasmid targeting human TRIO
Depositing lab: John Doench & David Root. Depositing organization: Broad Institute. Publication: Optimized sgRNA design to maximize activity and minimize off-target effects of CRISPR-Cas9. Doench JG, Fusi N, Sullender M, Hegde M, Vaimberg EW, Donovan KF, Smith I, Tothova Z, Wilen C, Orchard R, Virgin HW, Listgarten J, Root DE. Nat Biotechnol. 2016 Jan 18. doi: 10.1038/nbt.3437. PubMed 26780180.
Backbone
  Vector backbone: lentiGuide-Puro
  Backbone manufacturer: Zhang Lab (Addgene plasmid # 52963)
  Vector type: Mammalian Expression, Lentiviral, CRISPR
  Selectable markers: Puromycin
Growth in bacteria
  Bacterial resistance: Ampicillin, 100 μg/mL
  Growth temperature: 37°C
  Growth strain: DH5alpha
  Copy number: High Copy
Gene/Insert
  Gene/Insert name: TRIO (alt name: TRIO)
  gRNA/shRNA sequence: ATGGTGTAAAGCTTGCGGTG
  Species: H. sapiens (human)
  Entrez Gene: TRIO (a.k.a. ARHGEF23, MEBAS, MRD44, MRD63, tgat)
  Promoter: hU6
  Cloning method: Unknown
  Sequencing primers: 5′ U6-F; 3′ pS2-R
Terms and licenses: Academic/Nonprofit Terms; Industry Terms: Not Available to Industry
Depositor comments: The gRNA was designed to target a Genbank reference sequence which has since been removed from the database. Note that this plasmid does NOT contain Cas9. It should be used in conjunction with lentiCas9-Blast (Addgene #52962) or otherwise with cell lines already expressing Cas9. Browse the full kinome gRNA library at http://www.addgene.org/pooled-library/broadgpp-human-kinome/ or visit http://www.broadinstitute.org/rnai/public/ for detailed protocols and information.
How to cite: TRIO gRNA (BRDN0001148044) was a gift from John Doench & David Root (Addgene plasmid # 78032 ; http://n2t.net/addgene:78032 ; RRID:Addgene_78032)
