>Addgene plasmid #78032 | TRIO gRNA (BRDN0001148044) | depositor partial sequence | sequence record 145491 | Target Sequence
ATGGTGTAAAGCTTGCGGTG
