>Addgene plasmid #78032 | TRIO gRNA (BRDN0001148044) | addgene partial sequence | sequence record 188865 | hU6-F
GGTGACGCTAGCAAAGTAATAATTTCTTGGGTAGTTTGCAGCTTTTAAAATTATGTTTTAAAATGGACTA
TCATATGCTTACCGTAACTTGAAAGTATTTCGATTTCTTGGCTTTATATATCTTGTGGAAAGGACGAAAC
ACCGATGGTGTAAAGCTTGCGGTGGTTTTAGAGCTAGAAATAGCAAGTTAAAATAAGGCTAGTCCGTTAT
CAACTTGAAAAAGTGGCACCGAGTCGGTGCTTTTTTAAGCTTGGCGTAACTAGATCTTGAGACAAATGGC
AGTATTCATCCACAATTTTAAAAGAAAAGGGGGGATTGGGGGGTACAGTGCAGGGGAAAGAATAGTAGAC
ATAATAGCAACAGACATACAAACTAAAGAATTACAAAAACAAATTACAAAAATTCAAAATTTTCGGGTTT
ATTACAGGGACAGCAGAGATCCACTTTGGCGCCGGCTCGAGGGGGCCCGGGTGCAAAGATGGATAAAGTT
TTAAACAGAGAGGAATCTTTGCAGCTAATGGACCTTCTAGGTCTTGAAAGGAGTGGGAATTGGCTCCGGT
GCCCGTCAGT
